Addgene plasmid #161033: pDONR221-SLC27A2_STOP
Purpose: Gateway entry clone with codon-optimized ORF sequence for subcloning into custom expression vectors. Contains a STOP codon at the end of the codon-optimized ORF sequence.
Depositing lab: RESOLUTE Consortium & Giulio Superti-Furga. Depositing organization: CeMM Research Center for Molecular Medicine. Publication: The RESOLUTE consortium: unlocking SLC transporters for drug discovery. Superti-Furga G, Lackner D, Wiedmer T, Ingles-Prieto A, Barbosa B, Girardi E, Goldmann U, Gurtl B, Klavins K, Klimek C, Lindinger S, Lineiro-Retes E, Muller AC, Onstein S, Redinger G, Reil D, Sedlyarov V, Wolf G, Crawford M, Everley R, ... Steppan CM. Nat Rev Drug Discov. 2020 Jul;19(7):429-430. doi: 10.1038/d41573-020-00056-6. PubMed 32265506.
Backbone
  Vector backbone: pDONR221
  Backbone manufacturer: ThermoFisher Scientific
  Backbone size w/o insert (bp): 2550
  Vector type: Mammalian Expression
Growth in bacteria
  Bacterial resistance: Kanamycin, 50 μg/mL
  Growth temperature: 37°C
  Growth strain: NEB Stable
  Copy number: High Copy
Gene/Insert
  Gene/Insert name: SLC27A2 (alt name: FATP2, hFACVL1, VLACS, VLCS, HsT17226, ACSVL1, FACVL1)
  Species: H. sapiens (human)
  Insert size (bp): 1863
  Entrez Gene: SLC27A2 (a.k.a. ACSVL1, FACVL1, FATP2, HsT17226, VLACS, VLCS, hFACVL1)
  Cloning method: Gateway Cloning
  Sequencing primers: 5′ M13-fwd; 3′ M13-rev
Terms and licenses: Academic/Nonprofit Terms; Industry Terms
Depositor comments: This plasmid contains a STOP codon at the end of the codon-optimized ORF. For the version of this plasmid that does not contain a STOP codon, please see Addgene plasmid 131867 For more information on the full Resolute plasmid collection, please see www.addgene.org/depositor-collections/re-solute/. Please provide your feedback on this plasmid to the RESOLUTE consortium by filling out their RESOLUTE repository feedback form: https://forms.office.com/Pages/ResponsePage.aspx?id=0e05yklzmkS7rjFGQL4N7z4feCLQvEJAmVcOCM_u885UN1JJRko0Ukg4TVQwNTZLOUxPQVJWT1NHUCQlQCN0PWcu
How to cite: pDONR221-SLC27A2_STOP was a gift from RESOLUTE Consortium & Giulio Superti-Furga (Addgene plasmid # 161033 ; http://n2t.net/addgene:161033 ; RRID:Addgene_161033)
