[The description below was written by a language model from this plasmid's Addgene catalogue record and pLannotate feature annotations shown in this document.]
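Description:
pDONR221-SLC27A2_STOP is a Gateway entry clone built on the pDONR221 backbone, carrying a codon-optimized open reading frame for human SLC27A2 (also known as FATP2, ACSVL1, FACVL1, VLACS or VLCS), a fatty acid transport protein with very-long-chain acyl-CoA synthetase activity. It is a small bacterial plasmid of about 4.4 kb that replicates in E. coli from a high-copy ColE1/pUC-type origin and is selected with kanamycin through an aph(3')-Ia resistance gene. Although the catalogue lists the vector type as mammalian expression, the feature table shows no eukaryotic promoter or polyadenylation signal. The plasmid therefore serves as a shuttle for the ORF rather than as an expression vector in its own right.

The roughly 1.86 kb coding sequence lies between attL1 and attL2 sites, which are the substrates for the LR Clonase reaction. This allows directional, in-frame transfer of the ORF into any attR-containing destination vector chosen by the user. The rrnB T1 and T2 transcription terminators sit upstream of the cassette and insulate the insert from read-through transcription in bacteria. A T7 promoter lies just beyond attL2 and points back toward the insert. The short lacI and lacZα fragments annotated in the backbone are remnants with no evident function here.

This version keeps a stop codon at the end of the ORF, so it suits destination vectors that express the native protein or add an N-terminal tag, but not C-terminal fusions. A companion clone without the stop codon exists for that purpose. The construct belongs to a consortium-generated collection of solute carrier ORFs intended to support functional and drug-discovery studies of SLC transporters.
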