Features (pLannotate 1.2.2; 10 found; start..end, strand, type, name):
      1..100     +  protein_bind   attL1: mutant version of attL; recombination site for the Gateway® LR reaction LR Clonase™
    106..1965    +  CDS            SLC27A2: S27A2_HUMAN - Also known as ACSVL1, FACVL1, FATP2, VLACS. Experimental evidence at protein level: Swiss-Prot protein existence level 1. [Isoform 2]: Exhibits long-chain fatty acids (LCFA) transport activity but lacks acyl CoA synthetase towards very long-chain fatty acids. From Homo sapiens (Human).
   1970..2069    -  protein_bind   attL2: mutant version of attL; recombination site for the Gateway® LR reaction LR Clonase™
   2087..2105    -  promoter       T7 promoter: promoter for bacteriophage T7 RNA polymerase
   2239..3048    +  CDS            KanR: aminoglycoside phosphotransferase; aph(3')-Ia; confers resistance to kanamycin in bacteria or G418 (Geneticin®) in eukaryotes
   3195..3783    +  rep_origin     ori: high-copy-number ColE1/pMB1/pBR322/pUC origin of replication
   3966..4058    +  CDS            lacI (fragment): lac repressor; lacI; The lac repressor binds to the lac operator to inhibit transcription in E. coli. This inhibition can be relieved by adding lactose or isopropyl-β-D-thiogalactopyranoside (IPTG).
   4113..4140    -  terminator     rrnB T2 terminator: transcription terminator T2 from the E. coli rrnB gene
   4272..4315    +  terminator     rrnB T1 terminator: Escherichia coli rrnB; transcription terminator T1 from the E. coli rrnB gene
   4362..4398    -  CDS            lacZα (fragment): LacZα fragment of β-galactosidase; lacZ fragment
>Addgene plasmid #161033 | pDONR221-SLC27A2_STOP | addgene full sequence | sequence record 365760 | Addgene NGS Result
CAAATAATGATTTTATTTTGACTGATAGTGACCTGTTCGTTGCAACACATTGATGAGCAATGCTTTTTTA
TAATGCCAACTTTGTACAAAAAAGCAGGCTCCACCATGCTGAGCGCCATCTACACCGTGCTGGCAGGACT
GCTGTTCCTGCCACTGCTGGTGAACCTGTGCTGTCCCTACTTCTTTCAGGACATCGGCTATTTTCTGAAG
GTGGCAGCAGTGGGCCGGAGAGTGCGCTCCTATGGCAAGAGGCGCCCCGCAAGGACCATCCTGAGAGCCT
TCCTGGAGAAGGCCCGCCAGACACCACACAAGCCCTTCCTGCTGTTTCGGGACGAGACCCTGACATACGC
CCAGGTGGATCGGAGAAGCAACCAGGTGGCAAGAGCCCTGCACGACCACCTGGGACTGAGGCAGGGCGAT
TGCGTGGCCCTGCTGATGGGGAACGAGCCAGCATACGTCTGGCTGTGGCTGGGACTGGTGAAGCTGGGAT
GCGCAATGGCCTGTCTGAACTACAATATCCGGGCCAAGAGCCTGCTGCACTGTTTTCAGTGCTGTGGCGC
CAAGGTGCTGCTGGTGTCCCCTGAGCTGCAGGCAGCAGTGGAGGAGATCCTGCCAAGCCTGAAGAAGGAC
GACGTGAGCATCTACTACGTGAGCAGAACCAGCAATACAGACGGCATCGATTCTTTCCTGGACAAGGTGG
ATGAGGTGAGCACCGAGCCCATCCCTGAGTCCTGGAGGTCTGAGGTGACCTTTTCCACACCAGCCCTGTA
CATCTATACCTCTGGAACCACAGGACTGCCAAAGGCAGCAATGATCACACACCAGAGAATCTGGTACGGC
ACCGGCCTGACATTCGTGTCTGGCCTGAAGGCCGACGATGTGATCTACATCACCCTGCCTTTTTATCACA
GCGCCGCCCTGCTGATCGGAATCCACGGATGCATCGTGGCAGGAGCCACCCTGGCCCTGAGAACAAAGTT
CAGCGCCTCCCAGTTTTGGGACGATTGCAGGAAGTACAACGTGACAGTGATCCAGTATATCGGCGAGCTG
CTGAGGTACCTGTGCAACTCTCCTCAGAAGCCAAATGACAGGGATCACAAGGTGCGCCTGGCCCTGGGAA
ATGGACTGAGGGGCGACGTGTGGAGACAGTTCGTGAAGAGGTTTGGCGATATCTGTATCTACGAGTTCTA
TGCCGCCACCGAGGGCAACATCGGCTTTATGAATTATGCAAGAAAAGTGGGAGCAGTGGGAAGGGTGAAC
TACCTGCAGAAGAAGATCATCACATACGACCTGATCAAGTATGACGTGGAGAAGGATGAGCCCGTGCGCG
ATGAGAACGGCTATTGCGTGCGGGTGCCTAAGGGAGAAGTGGGACTGCTGGTGTGCAAGATCACCCAGCT
GACACCATTCAATGGATACGCAGGAGCAAAGGCACAGACCGAGAAGAAGAAGCTGCGCGACGTGTTCAAG
AAGGGCGATCTGTACTTCAACTCCGGCGACCTGCTGATGGTGGATCACGAGAATTTCATCTACTTTCACG
ACCGCGTGGGCGATACCTTCCGGTGGAAGGGCGAGAACGTGGCCACCACAGAGGTGGCCGACACAGTGGG
CCTGGTGGATTTTGTGCAGGAGGTGAACGTGTACGGAGTGCACGTGCCAGACCACGAGGGACGGATCGGC
ATGGCCTCCATCAAGATGAAGGAGAATCACGAGTTCGACGGCAAGAAGCTGTTTCAGCACATCGCCGATT
ACCTGCCCTCTTATGCCAGGCCTCGCTTCCTGCGCATCCAGGATACCATCGAGATCACCGGCACCTTCAA
GCACCGGAAGATGACACTGGTGGAGGAGGGCTTCAACCCTGCCGTGATCAAGGACGCCCTGTACTTTCTG
GACGATACCGCCAAGATGTATGTGCCAATGACAGAGGATATCTACAATGCCATCTCCGCCAAGACCCTGA
AGCTGTAAGACCCAGCTTTCTTGTACAAAGTTGGCATTATAAGAAAGCATTGCTTATCAATTTGTTGCAA
CGAACAGGTCACTATCAGTCAAAATAAAATCATTATTTGCCATCCAGCTGATATCCCCTATAGTGAGTCG
TATTACATGGTCATAGCTGTTTCCTGGCAGCTCTGGCCCGTGTCTCAAAATCTCTGATGTTACATTGCAC
AAGATAAAAATATATCATCATGAACAATAAAACTGTCTGCTTACATAAACAGTAATACAAGGGGTGTTAT
GAGCCATATTCAACGGGAAACGTCGAGGCCGCGATTAAATTCCAACATGGATGCTGATTTATATGGGTAT
AAATGGGCTCGCGATAATGTCGGGCAATCAGGTGCGACAATCTATCGCTTGTATGGGAAGCCCGATGCGC
CAGAGTTGTTTCTGAAACATGGCAAAGGTAGCGTTGCCAATGATGTTACAGATGAGATGGTCAGACTAAA
CTGGCTGACGGAATTTATGCCTCTTCCGACCATCAAGCATTTTATCCGTACTCCTGATGATGCATGGTTA
CTCACCACTGCGATCCCCGGAAAAACAGCATTCCAGGTATTAGAAGAATATCCTGATTCAGGTGAAAATA
TTGTTGATGCGCTGGCAGTGTTCCTGCGCCGGTTGCATTCGATTCCTGTTTGTAATTGTCCTTTTAACAG
CGATCGCGTATTTCGTCTCGCTCAGGCGCAATCACGAATGAATAACGGTTTGGTTGATGCGAGTGATTTT
GATGACGAGCGTAATGGCTGGCCTGTTGAACAAGTCTGGAAAGAAATGCATAAACTTTTGCCATTCTCAC
CGGATTCAGTCGTCACTCATGGTGATTTCTCACTTGATAACCTTATTTTTGACGAGGGGAAATTAATAGG
TTGTATTGATGTTGGACGAGTCGGAATCGCAGACCGATACCAGGATCTTGCCATCCTATGGAACTGCCTC
GGTGAGTTTTCTCCTTCATTACAGAAACGGCTTTTTCAAAAATATGGTATTGATAATCCTGATATGAATA
AATTGCAGTTTCATTTGATGCTCGATGAGTTTTTCTAATCAGAATTGGTTAATTGGTTGTAACACTGGCA
GAGCATTACGCTGACTTGACGGGACGGCGCAAGCTCATGACCAAAATCCCTTAACGTGAGTTACGCGTCG
TTCCACTGAGCGTCAGACCCCGTAGAAAAGATCAAAGGATCTTCTTGAGATCCTTTTTTTCTGCGCGTAA
TCTGCTGCTTGCAAACAAAAAAACCACCGCTACCAGCGGTGGTTTGTTTGCCGGATCAAGAGCTACCAAC
TCTTTTTCCGAAGGTAACTGGCTTCAGCAGAGCGCAGATACCAAATACTGTTCTTCTAGTGTAGCCGTAG
TTAGGCCACCACTTCAAGAACTCTGTAGCACCGCCTACATACCTCGCTCTGCTAATCCTGTTACCAGTGG
CTGCTGCCAGTGGCGATAAGTCGTGTCTTACCGGGTTGGACTCAAGACGATAGTTACCGGATAAGGCGCA
GCGGTCGGGCTGAACGGGGGGTTCGTGCACACAGCCCAGCTTGGAGCGAACGACCTACACCGAACTGAGA
TACCTACAGCGTGAGCTATGAGAAAGCGCCACGCTTCCCGAAGGGAGAAAGGCGGACAGGTATCCGGTAA
GCGGCAGGGTCGGAACAGGAGAGCGCACGAGGGAGCTTCCAGGGGGAAACGCCTGGTATCTTTATAGTCC
TGTCGGGTTTCGCCACCTCTGACTTGAGCGTCGATTTTTGTGATGCTCGTCAGGGGGGCGGAGCCTATGG
AAAAACGCCAGCAACGCGGCCTTTTTACGGTTCCTGGCCTTTTGCTGGCCTTTTGCTCACATGTTCTTTC
CTGCGTTATCCCCTGATTCTGTGGATAACCGTATTACCGCCTTTGAGTGAGCTGATACCGCTCGCCGCAG
CCGAACGACCGAGCGCAGCGAGTCAGTGAGCGAGGAAGCGGAAGAGCGCCCAATACGCAAACCGCCTCTC
CCCGCGCGTTGGCCGATTCATTAATGCAGCTGGCACGACAGGTTTCCCGACTGGAAAGCGGGCAGTGAGC
GCAACGCAATTAATACGCGTACCGCTAGCCAGGAAGAGTTTGTAGAAACGCAAAAAGGCCATCCGTCAGG
ATGGCCTTCTGCTTAGTTTGATGCCTGGCAGTTTATGGCGGGCGTCCTGCCCGCCACCCTCCGGGCCGTT
GCTTCACAACGTTCAAATCCGCTCCCGGCGGATTTGTCCTACTCAGGAGAGCGTTCACCGACAAACAACA
GATAAAACGAAAGGCCCAGTCTTCCGACTGAGCCTTTCGTTTTATTTGATGCCTGGCAGTTCCCTACTCT
CGCGTTAACGCTAGCATGGATGTTTTCCCAGTCACGACGTTGTAAAACGACGGCCAGTCTTAAGCTCGGG
CCC
