>Addgene plasmid #161033 | pDONR221-SLC27A2_STOP | depositor partial sequence | sequence record 312001 | Codon-optimized ORF of SLC27A2
ATGCTGAGCGCCATCTACACCGTGCTGGCAGGACTGCTGTTCCTGCCACTGCTGGTGAACCTGTGCTGTC
CCTACTTCTTTCAGGACATCGGCTATTTTCTGAAGGTGGCAGCAGTGGGCCGGAGAGTGCGCTCCTATGG
CAAGAGGCGCCCCGCAAGGACCATCCTGAGAGCCTTCCTGGAGAAGGCCCGCCAGACACCACACAAGCCC
TTCCTGCTGTTTCGGGACGAGACCCTGACATACGCCCAGGTGGATCGGAGAAGCAACCAGGTGGCAAGAG
CCCTGCACGACCACCTGGGACTGAGGCAGGGCGATTGCGTGGCCCTGCTGATGGGGAACGAGCCAGCATA
CGTCTGGCTGTGGCTGGGACTGGTGAAGCTGGGATGCGCAATGGCCTGTCTGAACTACAATATCCGGGCC
AAGAGCCTGCTGCACTGTTTTCAGTGCTGTGGCGCCAAGGTGCTGCTGGTGTCCCCTGAGCTGCAGGCAG
CAGTGGAGGAGATCCTGCCAAGCCTGAAGAAGGACGACGTGAGCATCTACTACGTGAGCAGAACCAGCAA
TACAGACGGCATCGATTCTTTCCTGGACAAGGTGGATGAGGTGAGCACCGAGCCCATCCCTGAGTCCTGG
AGGTCTGAGGTGACCTTTTCCACACCAGCCCTGTACATCTATACCTCTGGAACCACAGGACTGCCAAAGG
CAGCAATGATCACACACCAGAGAATCTGGTACGGCACCGGCCTGACATTCGTGTCTGGCCTGAAGGCCGA
CGATGTGATCTACATCACCCTGCCTTTTTATCACAGCGCCGCCCTGCTGATCGGAATCCACGGATGCATC
GTGGCAGGAGCCACCCTGGCCCTGAGAACAAAGTTCAGCGCCTCCCAGTTTTGGGACGATTGCAGGAAGT
ACAACGTGACAGTGATCCAGTATATCGGCGAGCTGCTGAGGTACCTGTGCAACTCTCCTCAGAAGCCAAA
TGACAGGGATCACAAGGTGCGCCTGGCCCTGGGAAATGGACTGAGGGGCGACGTGTGGAGACAGTTCGTG
AAGAGGTTTGGCGATATCTGTATCTACGAGTTCTATGCCGCCACCGAGGGCAACATCGGCTTTATGAATT
ATGCAAGAAAAGTGGGAGCAGTGGGAAGGGTGAACTACCTGCAGAAGAAGATCATCACATACGACCTGAT
CAAGTATGACGTGGAGAAGGATGAGCCCGTGCGCGATGAGAACGGCTATTGCGTGCGGGTGCCTAAGGGA
GAAGTGGGACTGCTGGTGTGCAAGATCACCCAGCTGACACCATTCAATGGATACGCAGGAGCAAAGGCAC
AGACCGAGAAGAAGAAGCTGCGCGACGTGTTCAAGAAGGGCGATCTGTACTTCAACTCCGGCGACCTGCT
GATGGTGGATCACGAGAATTTCATCTACTTTCACGACCGCGTGGGCGATACCTTCCGGTGGAAGGGCGAG
AACGTGGCCACCACAGAGGTGGCCGACACAGTGGGCCTGGTGGATTTTGTGCAGGAGGTGAACGTGTACG
GAGTGCACGTGCCAGACCACGAGGGACGGATCGGCATGGCCTCCATCAAGATGAAGGAGAATCACGAGTT
CGACGGCAAGAAGCTGTTTCAGCACATCGCCGATTACCTGCCCTCTTATGCCAGGCCTCGCTTCCTGCGC
ATCCAGGATACCATCGAGATCACCGGCACCTTCAAGCACCGGAAGATGACACTGGTGGAGGAGGGCTTCA
ACCCTGCCGTGATCAAGGACGCCCTGTACTTTCTGGACGATACCGCCAAGATGTATGTGCCAATGACAGA
GGATATCTACAATGCCATCTCCGCCAAGACCCTGAAGCTGTAA
